Addgene plasmid #25928: pEGFP-RapR-FAK-YM
Depositing lab: Klaus Hahn. Publication: Engineered allosteric activation of kinases in living cells. Karginov AV, Ding F, Kota P, Dokholyan NV, Hahn KM. Nat Biotechnol. 2010 Jul;28(7):743-7. doi: 10.1038/nbt.1639. Epub 2010 Jun 27. PubMed 20581846.
Backbone
  Vector backbone: pEGFP-C1
  Backbone size w/o insert (bp): 4700
  Vector type: Mammalian Expression
Growth in bacteria
  Bacterial resistance: Kanamycin, 50 μg/mL
  Growth temperature: 37°C
  Growth strain: DH5alpha
  Copy number: High Copy
Gene/Insert
  Gene/Insert name: RapR-FAK
  Species: H. sapiens (human), M. musculus (mouse)
  Insert size (bp): 3400
  Mutation: This pEGFP-RapR-FAK-YM plasmid contains the FAK mutations Y180A and M183A. (The uploaded sequence is based on wt). FAK is murine and the FKBP fragment (called RapR in the plasmid name) is human.
  Entrez Gene: Ptk2 (a.k.a. FADK 1, FAK, FRNK, Fadk, p125FAK)
  Tag / fusion protein: EGFP (N terminal on backbone)
  Cloning method: Restriction Enzyme; 5′ cloning site BglII (not destroyed); 3′ cloning site BamHI (not destroyed)
  Sequencing primers: 5′ CMV-Fw
Terms and licenses: Academic/Nonprofit Terms; Industry Terms: Not Available to Industry
How to cite: pEGFP-RapR-FAK-YM was a gift from Klaus Hahn (Addgene plasmid # 25928 ; http://n2t.net/addgene:25928 ; RRID:Addgene_25928)
