[The description below was written by a language model from this plasmid's Addgene catalogue record and pLannotate feature annotations shown in this document.]
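Description:
pEGFP-RapR-FAK-YM is a mammalian expression plasmid built on the pEGFP-C1 backbone, with a total recorded sequence of about 8.1 kb. It is maintained in E. coli at high copy through a ColE1/pUC-type origin and selected with kanamycin. The single NeoR/KanR (aminoglycoside phosphotransferase) gene sits behind both a bacterial bla promoter and the SV40 enhancer/early promoter and ends in an HSV TK polyadenylation signal, so the same marker can also support G418 selection in mammalian cells. An f1 origin is present as well. The short annotated fragments of large T antigen, ble and bGH poly(A) are most likely backbone remnants or partial matches rather than functional elements.

The expression cassette uses the CMV immediate early enhancer and promoter to drive an EGFP coding sequence fused in frame to the N terminus of the roughly 3.4 kb RapR-FAK insert, which was cloned between BglII and BamHI sites and is followed by the SV40 poly(A) signal. RapR-FAK is murine focal adhesion kinase (Ptk2) carrying an inserted fragment of human FKBP, the "RapR" element. The feature table annotates the whole region simply as Ptk2 and does not mark the FKBP fragment separately. According to the associated publication title, the design belongs to a strategy for engineered allosteric activation of kinases in living cells, and the name suggests rapamycin responsiveness. The YM variant carries the FAK substitutions Y180A and M183A. However, the depositor notes that the uploaded sequence is based on the wild-type version, so these mutations are not reflected in the annotated record. The EGFP tag allows the fusion protein to be visualised in transfected cells.
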