Features (pLannotate 1.2.2; 15 found; start..end, strand, type, name):
     61..364     +  enhancer       CMV enhancer: human cytomegalovirus immediate early enhancer
    365..568     +  promoter       CMV promoter: human cytomegalovirus (CMV) immediate early promoter
    613..1329    +  CDS            EGFP: EGFP is a basic (constitutively fluorescent) green fluorescent protein published in 1996, derived from Aequorea victoria. It is reported to be a rapidly-maturing weak dimer with moderate acid sensitivity.
   1348..4761    +  CDS            Ptk2: FAK1_MOUSE - Also known as Fadk, Fak, Fak1, Kiaa4203. Experimental evidence at protein level: Swiss-Prot protein existence level 1. [Isoform 9]: Does not contain a kinase domain and inhibits PTK2/FAK1 phosphorylation and signaling. Its enhanced expression can attenuate the nuclear accumulation of LPXN and limit its ability to enhance serum response factor (SRF)-dependent gene transcription (By similarity). From Mus musculus (Mouse).
   4764..4791    +  misc_feature   MCS (fragment): multiple cloning site
   4808..4892    +  CDS            large T antigen (fragment): large T antigen from SV40 (simian virus 40)
   4915..5036    +  polyA_signal   SV40 poly(A) signal: SV40 polyadenylation signal
   5070..5498    -  rep_origin     f1 ori (sequence partly withheld): f1 bacteriophage origin of replication; arrow indicates direction of (+) strand synthesis
   5525..5629    +  promoter       AmpR promoter: bla
   5631..5988    +  promoter       SV40 promoter: SV40 enhancer and early promoter
   6023..6817    +  CDS            NeoR/KanR: aminoglycoside phosphotransferase from Tn5; aph(3')-II (or nptII); confers resistance to neomycin, kanamycin, and G418 (Geneticin®)
   6838..6990    +  CDS            ble (fragment): BLE_KLEPN - Experimental evidence at protein level: Swiss-Prot protein existence level 1. Binding protein with a strong affinity to the bleomycin family of antibiotics. Binds to CL990; an antimitotic-antibiotic compound. From Klebsiella pneumoniae.
   7049..7096    +  polyA_signal   HSV TK poly(A) signal: herpes simplex virus thymidine kinase polyadenylation signal (Cole and Stacy, 1985)
   7187..7203    -  polyA_signal   bGH poly(A) signal (fragment): bovine growth hormone polyadenylation signal
   7425..8013    +  rep_origin     ori: high-copy-number ColE1/pMB1/pBR322/pUC origin of replication
>Addgene plasmid #25928 | pEGFP-RapR-FAK-YM | depositor full sequence | sequence record 12151 | Author sequence
TAGTTATTAATAGTAATCAATTACGGGGTCATTAGTTCATAGCCCATATATGGAGTTCCGCGTTACATAA
CTTACGGTAAATGGCCCGCCTGGCTGACCGCCCAACGACCCCCGCCCATTGACGTCAATAATGACGTATG
TTCCCATAGTAACGCCAATAGGGACTTTCCATTGACGTCAATGGGTGGAGTATTTACGGTAAACTGCCCA
CTTGGCAGTACATCAAGTGTATCATATGCCAAGTACGCCCCCTATTGACGTCAATGACGGTAAATGGCCC
GCCTGGCATTATGCCCAGTACATGACCTTATGGGACTTTCCTACTTGGCAGTACATCTACGTATTAGTCA
TCGCTATTACCATGGTGATGCGGTTTTGGCAGTACATCAATGGGCGTGGATAGCGGTTTGACTCACGGGG
ATTTCCAAGTCTCCACCCCATTGACGTCAATGGGAGTTTGTTTTGGCACCAAAATCAACGGGACTTTCCA
AAATGTCGTAACAACTCCGCCCCATTGACGCAAATGGGCGGTAGGCGTGTACGGTGGGAGGTCTATATAA
GCAGAGCTGGTTTAGTGAACCGTCAGATCCGCTAGCGCTACCGGTCGCCACCATGGTGAGCAAGGGCGAG
GAGCTGTTCACCGGGGTGGTGCCCATCCTGGTCGAGCTGGACGGCGACGTAAACGGCCACAAGTTCAGCG
TGTCCGGCGAGGGCGAGGGCGATGCCACCTACGGCAAGCTGACCCTGAAGTTCATCTGCACCACCGGCAA
GCTGCCCGTGCCCTGGCCCACCCTCGTGACCACCCTGACCTACGGCGTGCAGTGCTTCAGCCGCTACCCC
GACCACATGAAGCAGCACGACTTCTTCAAGTCCGCCATGCCCGAAGGCTACGTCCAGGAGCGCACCATCT
TCTTCAAGGACGACGGCAACTACAAGACCCGCGCCGAGGTGAAGTTCGAGGGCGACACCCTGGTGAACCG
CATCGAGCTGAAGGGCATCGACTTCAAGGAGGACGGCAACATCCTGGGGCACAAGCTGGAGTACAACTAC
AACAGCCACAACGTCTATATCATGGCCGACAAGCAGAAGAACGGCATCAAGGTGAACTTCAAGATCCGCC
ACAACATCGAGGACGGCAGCGTGCAGCTCGCCGACCACTACCAGCAGAACACCCCCATCGGCGACGGCCC
CGTGCTGCTGCCCGACAACCACTACCTGAGCACCCAGTCCGCCCTGAGCAAAGACCCCAACGAGAAGCGC
GATCACATGGTCCTGCTGGAGTTCGTGACCGCCGCCGGGATCACTCTCGGCATGGACGAGCTGTACAAGT
CCGGACTCAGATCTGGAATGGCAGCTGCTTATCTTGACCCAAACTTGAATCACACACCAAGTTCGAGTAC
TAAGACTCACCTGGGTACTGGCATGGAACGGTCCCCTGGTGCAATGGAACGAGTATTAAAGGTCTTTCAT
CATTTTGAAAGCAGTAGTGAGCCAACCACCTGGGCCAGTATTATCAGGCATGGAGATGCTACTGATGTCA
GGGGCATCATTCAGAAGATAGTGGACAGTCACAAAGTAAAGCACGTGGCCTGCTATGGATTTCGCCTCAG
TCACCTGCGATCGGAGGAGGTGCACTGGCTGCACGTGGACATGGGTGTCTCCAGTGTGAGGGAGAAATAT
GAACTCGCCCACCCACCAGAGGAGTGGAAATATGAGTTGAGAATTCGTTACTTGCCAAAAGGATTTCTAA
ACCAGTTTACTGAAGATAAGCCAACATTGAATTTCTTCTATCAACAGGTGAAGAGTGACTACATGCAAGA
AATAGCTGATCAAGTAGACCAAGAAATAGCTTTGAAGTTGGGTTGTTTGGAAATTAGGCGATCCTATTGG
GAGATGAGGGGTAATGCCCTAGAGAAGAAGTCCAACTATGAAGTATTAGAAAAAGATGTTGGTTTAAAGC
GATTTTTTCCTAAGAGTTTACTGGATTCTGTCAAGGCCAAAACACTAAGAAAGCTGATCCAGCAAACATT
CAGGCAGTTTGCCAACCTTAATAGAGAAGAAAGCATCCTGAAATTCTTTGAGATTCTTTCTCCTGTGTAC
AGATTTGACAAAGAGTGCTTCAAGTGTGCCCTTGGGTCAAGTTGGATCATTTCTGTGGAATTGGCAATCG
GCCCAGAAGAAGGGATCAGTTACCTGACAGACAAAGGCTGCAATCCCACACACCTAGCAGACTTTAACCA
AGTGCAGACCATCCAGTACTCAAACAGTGAAGACAAAGACAGGAAAGGAATGCTACAACTCAAAATCGCT
GGTGCTCCTGAGCCTCTGACCGTGACGGCACCATCCCTAACCATTGCCGAGAACATGGCCGACCTGATTG
ATGGATACTGCCGGCTGGTGAATGGAGCCACACAATCTTTCATCATCAGACCCCAGAAAGAAGGTGAACG
GGCGTTGCCATCAATACCAAAGTTGGCCAACAGTGAAAAGCAAGGCATGCGGACACATGCAGTCTCTGTG
TCAGAGACAGATGACTATGCAGAGATCATCGATGAGGAAGACACATACACCATGCCCTCGACCAGGGATT
ATGAGATTCAGAGAGAAAGAATAGAACTTGGACGCTGTATTGGAGAAGGTCAGTTTGGAGATGTACATCA
AGGCGTGTACGGCCCAGGAACCTGCGTGGTGCACTACACCGGGATGCTTGAAGATGGAAAGAAATTTGAT
TCCTCCCGGGACAGAAACAAGCCCTTTAAGTTTATGCTAGGCAAGCAGGAGGTGATCCGAGGCTGGGAAG
AAGGGGTTGCCCAGATGAGTGTGGGTCAGAGAGCCAAACTGACTATATCTCCAGATTATGCCTATGGTGC
CACTGGGCACCCAGGCATCATCCCACCACATGCCACTCTCGTCTTCGATGTGGAGCTTCTAAAACTGGAA
GGCCCAGGTTTGGCTGTTGCAATCAAAACATGTAAAAACTGTACTTCGGACAGCGTGAGAGAGAAGTTCC
TTCAAGAAGCCTTAACAATGCGTCAGTTTGACCATCCTCACATCGTGAAGCTGATTGGAGTCATTACAGA
GAACCCTGTCTGGATAATCATGGAGTTGTGCACACTTGGAGAGCTGAGGTCATTTTTGCAAGTAAGAAAA
TACAGCTTGGACCTGGCATCTTTGATATTATATGCCTATCAGCTTAGTACAGCACTCGCGTATCTGGAGA
GCAAAAGATTTGTTCACAGGGACATTGCTGCTCGGAATGTTCTGGTGTCTTCAAATGATTGTGTAAAATT
GGGAGACTTTGGATTATCTCGATATATGGAAGACAGTACTTACTATAAAGCTTCCAAAGGAAAATTACCT
ATTAAATGGATGGCTCCAGAGTCAATCAATTTTCGACGTTTTACCTCAGCTAGTGACGTGTGGATGTTTG
GTGTGTGTATGTGGGAGATACTGATGCATGGCGTGAAGCCTTTTCAAGGAGTGAAGAACAATGATGTGAT
CGGTCGAATTGAAAATGGGGAAAGATTACCAATGCCTCCAAATTGTCCTCCCACCCTCTACAGCCTTATG
ACGAAATGTTGGGCCTATGACCCCAGCAGGCGGCCCAGGTTTACTGAACTAAAAGCTCAGCTCAGCACAA
TCCTGGAGGAGGAGAAGGTGCAGCAAGAAGAACGGATGAGGATGGAATCCAGAAGACAGGCTACCGTGTC
CTGGGACTCTGGAGGGTCTGATGAAGCACCACCCAAGCCCAGCAGACCTGGTTATCCTAGCCCGAGATCC
AGTGAAGGATTTTATCCCAGCCCACAGCACATGGTCCAGACCAATCACTACCAGGTCTCTGGCTACCCGG
GTTCCCATGGAATCCCAGCCATGGCTGGCAGCATTTACCAAGGTCAGGCATCTCTTCTGGACCAGACAGA
ATTGTGGAATCACAGACCTCAGGAGATGTCCATGTGGCAGCCCAGTGTGGAGGATTCGGCAGCTTTGGAC
CTTCGAGGGATGGGACAAGTGCTTCCCCCTCACCTGATGGAAGAGCGGCTAATCCGACAGCAGCAGGAAA
TGGAAGAAGACCAGCGCTGGCTGGAGAAGGAAGAGCGATTCCTGAAACCTGATGTGAGGCTCTCTCGAGG
CAGCATCGACAGGGAAGACGGGAGTTTTCAGGGTCCGACTGGAAACCAACACATCTATCAGCCTGTGGGG
AAGCCAGATCCTGCAGCTCCACCAAAGAAACCTCCTCGCCCTGGAGCACCTGGCCACCTAAGCAACCTGT
CCAGCATCAGCAGCCCTGCAGACAGCTACAATGAGGGTGTCAAGCTTCAGCCCCAGGAAATCAGCCCCCC
TCCCACTGCCAACCTTGACCGGTCCAATGACAAGGTATATGAAAATGTGACAGGCCTAGTGAAGGCTGTC
ATCGAGATGTCCAGCAAAATCCAGCCAGCTCCTCCAGAAGAGTACGTCCCTATGGTGAAGGAAGTTGGCC
TGGCCCTGCGGACCTTACTAGCCACGGTGGATGAGACCATTCCTGCTCTTCCAGCCAGCACTCATCGAGA
GATCGAGATGGCACAGAAGCTGCTGAACTCCGACTTAGGCGAGCTCATCAGCAAGATGAAGCTGGCGCAG
CAGTACGTCATGACCAGCCTGCAGCAGGAGTATAAGAAGCAGATGCTGACAGCTGCTCACGCCCTGGCTG
TGGATGCCAAGAACCTACTTGATGTTATTGATCAAGCAAGACTGAAAATGCTAGGGCAGACACGGCCACA
CTGAGTCGACGGTACCGCGGGCCCGGGATCCACCGGATCTAGATAACTGATCATAATCAGCCATACCACA
TTTGTAGAGGTTTTACTTGCTTTAAAAAACCTCCCACACCTCCCCCTGAACCTGAAACATAAAATGAATG
CAATTGTTGTTGTTAACTTGTTTATTGCAGCTTATAATGGTTACAAATAAAGCAATAGCATCACAAATTT
CACAAATAAAGCATTTTTTTCACTGCATTCTAGTTGTGGTTTGTCCAAACTCATCAATGTATCTTAACGC
GTAAATTGTAAGCGTTAATATTTTGTTAAAATTCGCGTTAAATTTTTGTTAAATCAGCTCATTTTTTAAC
CAATAGGCCGAAATCGGCAAAATCCCTTATAAATCAAAAGAATAGACCGAGATAGGGT
[37 nt withheld, positions 5169-5205]
AAAGAACGTGGACTCCAACGTCAAAGG
[49 nt withheld, positions 5233-5281]
T
[91 nt withheld, positions 5283-5373]
G
[124 nt withheld, positions 5375-5498]
CAGGTGGCACTTTTCGGGGAAATGTGCGCGGAACCCCTATTTGTTTATTTTTCTAAATACATTCAAATAT
GTATCCGCTCATGAGACAATAACCCTGATAAATGCTTCAATAATATTGAAAAAGGAAGAGTCCTGAGGCG
GAAAGAACCAGCTGTGGAATGTGTGTCAGTTAGGGTGTGGAAAGTCCCCAGGCTCCCCAGCAGGCAGAAG
TATGCAAAGCATGCATCTCAATTAGTCAGCAACCAGGTGTGGAAAGTCCCCAGGCTCCCCAGCAGGCAGA
AGTATGCAAAGCATGCATCTCAATTAGTCAGCAACCATAGTCCCGCCCCTAACTCCGCCCATCCCGCCCC
TAACTCCGCCCAGTTCCGCCCATTCTCCGCCCCATGGCTGACTAATTTTTTTTATTTATGCAGAGGCCGA
GGCCGCCTCGGCCTCTGAGCTATTCCAGAAGTAGTGAGGAGGCTTTTTTGGAGGCCTAGGCTTTTGCAAA
GATCGATCAAGAGACAGGATGAGGATCGTTTCGCATGATTGAACAAGATGGATTGCACGCAGGTTCTCCG
GCCGCTTGGGTGGAGAGGCTATTCGGCTATGACTGGGCACAACAGACAATCGGCTGCTCTGATGCCGCCG
TGTTCCGGCTGTCAGCGCAGGGGCGCCCGGTTCTTTTTGTCAAGACCGACCTGTCCGGTGCCCTGAATGA
ACTGCAAGACGAGGCAGCGCGGCTATCGTGGCTGGCCACGACGGGCGTTCCTTGCGCAGCTGTGCTCGAC
GTTGTCACTGAAGCGGGAAGGGACTGGCTGCTATTGGGCGAAGTGCCGGGGCAGGATCTCCTGTCATCTC
ACCTTGCTCCTGCCGAGAAAGTATCCATCATGGCTGATGCAATGCGGCGGCTGCATACGCTTGATCCGGC
TACCTGCCCATTCGACCACCAAGCGAAACATCGCATCGAGCGAGCACGTACTCGGATGGAAGCCGGTCTT
GTCGATCAGGATGATCTGGACGAAGAGCATCAGGGGCTCGCGCCAGCCGAACTGTTCGCCAGGCTCAAGG
CGAGCATGCCCGACGGCGAGGATCTCGTCGTGACCCATGGCGATGCCTGCTTGCCGAATATCATGGTGGA
AAATGGCCGCTTTTCTGGATTCATCGACTGTGGCCGGCTGGGTGTGGCGGACCGCTATCAGGACATAGCG
TTGGCTACCCGTGATATTGCTGAAGAGCTTGGCGGCGAATGGGCTGACCGCTTCCTCGTGCTTTACGGTA
TCGCCGCTCCCGATTCGCAGCGCATCGCCTTCTATCGCCTTCTTGACGAGTTCTTCTGAGCGGGACTCTG
GGGTTCGAAATGACCGACCAAGCGACGCCCAACCTGCCATCACGAGATTTCGATTCCACCGCCGCCTTCT
ATGAAAGGTTGGGCTTCGGAATCGTTTTCCGGGACGCCGGCTGGATGATCCTCCAGCGCGGGGATCTCAT
GCTGGAGTTCTTCGCCCACCCTAGGGGGAGGCTAACTGAAACACGGAAGGAGACAATACCGGAAGGAACC
CGCGCTATGACGGCAATAAAAAGACAGAATAAAACGCACGGTGTTGGGTCGTTTGTTCATAAACGCGGGG
TTCGGTCCCAGGGCTGGCACTCTGTCGATACCCCACCGAGACCCCATTGGGGCCAATACGCCCGCGTTTC
TTCCTTTTCCCCACCCCACCCCCCAAGTTCGGGTGAAGGCCCAGGGCTCGCAGCCAACGTCGGGGCGGCA
GGCCCTGCCATAGCCTCAGGTTACTCATATATACTTTAGATTGATTTAAAACTTCATTTTTAATTTAAAA
GGATCTAGGTGAAGATCCTTTTTGATAATCTCATGACCAAAATCCCTTAACGTGAGTTTTCGTTCCACTG
AGCGTCAGACCCCGTAGAAAAGATCAAAGGATCTTCTTGAGATCCTTTTTTTCTGCGCGTAATCTGCTGC
TTGCAAACAAAAAAACCACCGCTACCAGCGGTGGTTTGTTTGCCGGATCAAGAGCTACCAACTCTTTTTC
CGAAGGTAACTGGCTTCAGCAGAGCGCAGATACCAAATACTGTCCTTCTAGTGTAGCCGTAGTTAGGCCA
CCACTTCAAGAACTCTGTAGCACCGCCTACATACCTCGCTCTGCTAATCCTGTTACCAGTGGCTGCTGCC
AGTGGCGATAAGTCGTGTCTTACCGGGTTGGACTCAAGACGATAGTTACCGGATAAGGCGCAGCGGTCGG
GCTGAACGGGGGGTTCGTGCACACAGCCCAGCTTGGAGCGAACGACCTACACCGAACTGAGATACCTACA
GCGTGAGCTATGAGAAAGCGCCACGCTTCCCGAAGGGAGAAAGGCGGACAGGTATCCGGTAAGCGGCAGG
GTCGGAACAGGAGAGCGCACGAGGGAGCTTCCAGGGGGAAACGCCTGGTATCTTTATAGTCCTGTCGGGT
TTCGCCACCTCTGACTTGAGCGTCGATTTTTGTGATGCTCGTCAGGGGGGCGGAGCCTATGGAAAAACGC
CAGCAACGCGGCCTTTTTACGGTTCCTGGCCTTTTGCTGGCCTTTTGCTCACATGTTCTTTCCTGCGTTA
TCCCCTGATTCTGTGGATAACCGTATTACCGCCATGCAT
