>Addgene plasmid #25928 | pEGFP-RapR-FAK-YM | addgene partial sequence | sequence record 31655 | 25928 with SV40pA-R
GTTAACAACAACAATTGCATTCATTTTATGTTTCAGGTTCAGGGGGAGGTGTGGGAGGTTTTTTAAAGCA
AGTAAAACCTCTACAAATGTGGTATGGCTGATTATGATCAGTTATCTAGATCCGGTGGATCCCGGGCCCG
CGGTACCGTCGACTCAGTGTGGCCGTGTCTGCCCTAGCATTTTCAGTCTTGCTTGATCAATAACATCAAG
TAGGTTCTTGGCATCCACAGCCAGGGCGTGAGCAGCTGTCAGCATCTGCTTCTTATACTCCTGCTGCAGG
CTGGTCATGACGTACTGCTGCGCCAGCTTCATCTTGCTGATGAGCTCGCCTAAGTCGGAGTTCAGCAGCT
TCTGTGCCATCTCGATCTCTCGATGAGTGCTGGCTGGAAGAGCAGGAATGGTCTCATCCACCGTGGCTAG
TAAGGTCCGCAGGGCCAGGCCAACTTCCTTCACCATAGGGACGTACTCTTCTGGAGGAGCTGGCTGGATT
TTGCTGGACATCTCGATGACAGCCTTCACTAGGCCTGTCACATTTTCATATACCTTGTCATTGGACCGGT
CAAGGTTGGCAGTGGGAGGGGGGCTGATTTCCTGGGGCTGAAGCTTGACACCCTCATTGTAGCTGTCTGC
AGGGCTGCTGATGCTGGACAGGTTGCTTAGGTGGCCAGGTGCTCCAGGGCGAGGAGGTTTCTTTGGTGGA
GCTGCAGGATCTGGCTTCCCCACAGGCTGATAGATGTGTTGGTTTCCAGTCGGACCCTGAAAACTCCCGT
CTTCCCTGTCGATGCTGCCTCGAGAGAGCCTCACATCAGGT
