>Addgene plasmid #25928 | pEGFP-RapR-FAK-YM | addgene partial sequence | sequence record 31656 | 25928 with EGFP-C
GAGCTGTACAAGTCCGGACTCAGATCTGGAATGGCAGCTGCTTATCTTGACCCAAACTTGAATCACACAC
CAAGTTCGAGTACTAAGACTCACCTGGGTACTGGCATGGAACGGTCCCCTGGTGCAATGGAACGAGTATT
AAAGGTCTTTCATCATTTTGAAAGCAGTAGTGAGCCAACCACCTGGGCCAGTATTATCAGGCATGGAGAT
GCTACTGATGTCAGGGGCATCATTCAGAAGATAGTGGACAGTCACAAAGTAAAGCACGTGGCCTGCTATG
GATTTCGCCTCAGTCACCTGCGATCGGAGGAGGTGCACTGGCTGCACGTGGACATGGGTGTCTCCAGTGT
GAGGGAGAAATATGAACTCGCCCACCCACCAGAGGAGTGGAAATATGAGTTGAGAATTCGTTACTTGCCA
AAAGGATTTCTAAACCAGTTTACTGAAGATAAGCCAACATTGAATTTCTTCTATCAACAGGTGAAGAGTG
ACTACATGCAAGAAATAGCTGATCAAGTAGACCAAGAAATAGCTTTGAAGTTGGGTTGTTTGGAAATTAG
GCGATCCGCTTGGGAGGCGAGGGGTAATGCCCTAGAGAAGAAGTCCAACTATGAAGTATTAGAAAAAGAT
GTTGGTTTAAAGCGATTTTTTCCTAAGAGTTTACTGGATTCTGTCAAGGCCAAAACACTAAGAAAGCTGA
TCCAGCAAACATTCAGGCAGTTTGCCAACCTTAATAGAGAAGAAAGCATCCTGAAATTCTTTGAGATTCT
TTCTCCTGTGTACAGATTTGACAAAGAGTGCTTCAAGTGTGCCCTTGGGTCAAGTTGGATCATTTCTGTG
GAATTGGCAATCGGCCCAGAAGAAGGG
